Addgene plasmid #76761: MAP3K12 gRNA (BRDN0001147643)
Purpose: 3rd generation lentiviral gRNA plasmid targeting human MAP3K12
Depositing lab: John Doench & David Root. Depositing organization: Broad Institute. Publication: Optimized sgRNA design to maximize activity and minimize off-target effects of CRISPR-Cas9. Doench JG, Fusi N, Sullender M, Hegde M, Vaimberg EW, Donovan KF, Smith I, Tothova Z, Wilen C, Orchard R, Virgin HW, Listgarten J, Root DE. Nat Biotechnol. 2016 Jan 18. doi: 10.1038/nbt.3437. PubMed 26780180.
Backbone
  Vector backbone: lentiGuide-Puro
  Backbone manufacturer: Zhang Lab (Addgene plasmid # 52963)
  Vector type: Mammalian Expression, Lentiviral, CRISPR
  Selectable markers: Puromycin
Growth in bacteria
  Bacterial resistance: Ampicillin, 100 μg/mL
  Growth temperature: 37°C
  Growth strain: DH5alpha
  Copy number: High Copy
Gene/Insert
  Gene/Insert name: MAP3K12 (alt names: MAP3K12; NM_001193511.1)
  gRNA/shRNA sequence: TGTGGAGAGTACATCAGCTG
  Species: H. sapiens (human)
  Entrez Gene: MAP3K12 (a.k.a. DLK, MEKK12, MUK, ZPK, ZPKP1)
  Promoter: hU6
  Cloning method: Unknown
  Sequencing primers: 5′ U6-F; 3′ pS2-R
Terms and licenses: Academic/Nonprofit Terms; Industry Terms: Not Available to Industry
Depositor comments: The gRNA was designed to target the following Genbank reference sequence(s): NM_001193511.1,NM_006301.3. Note that this plasmid does NOT contain Cas9. It should be used in conjunction with lentiCas9-Blast (Addgene #52962) or otherwise with cell lines already expressing Cas9. Browse the full kinome gRNA library at http://www.addgene.org/pooled-library/broadgpp-human-kinome/ or visit http://www.broadinstitute.org/rnai/public/ for detailed protocols and information.
How to cite: MAP3K12 gRNA (BRDN0001147643) was a gift from John Doench & David Root (Addgene plasmid # 76761 ; http://n2t.net/addgene:76761 ; RRID:Addgene_76761)
