[The description below was written by a language model from this plasmid's Addgene catalogue record and pLannotate feature annotations shown in this document.]
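Description:
MAP3K12 gRNA (BRDN0001147643) is a third-generation lentiviral guide RNA plasmid built on the lentiGuide-Puro backbone, designed to direct Streptococcus pyogenes Cas9 to the human MAP3K12 gene (also known as DLK, MUK or ZPK). It is propagated in E. coli as a high-copy plasmid through a ColE1/pUC-type origin with ampicillin selection from the β-lactamase gene. An f1 origin, an SV40 origin and poly(A) signal, and remnants of lac and phage promoter elements are also present in the backbone.

The lentiviral transfer cassette begins with an RSV promoter fused to a truncated HIV-1 5' LTR, which makes genomic RNA production Tat-independent. This is followed by the Ψ packaging signal, a gag fragment and the Rev response element for Rev-dependent nuclear export, and the cassette ends with a self-inactivating ΔU3 3' LTR. Within this unit, a human U6 RNA polymerase III promoter drives the MAP3K12-specific spacer joined to the SpCas9 gRNA scaffold. Downstream lies a cPPT/CTS element, which aids nuclear import of the provirus. An EF-1α core promoter with its intron A then expresses puromycin N-acetyltransferase for selection of transduced mammalian cells, with a WPRE to enhance transcript expression.

The plasmid does not encode Cas9, so it must be paired with a separate Cas9 lentiviral vector or used in cells that already express Cas9. The guide was designed against two MAP3K12 reference transcripts and belongs to a human kinome gRNA collection associated with work on optimized sgRNA design. It is suited to knockout of this kinase in human cells.
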