Features (pLannotate 1.2.2; 29 found; start..end, strand, type, name):
     14..80      +  CDS            small t antigen (fragment): SV40 (simian virus 40) small t antigen
    106..317     +  promoter       EF-1α core promoter: core promoter for human elongation factor EF-1α
    318..1256    +  intron         EF-1α intron A: intron upstream of the start codon of human EF-1α
   1278..1877    +  CDS            PuroR (fragment): puromycin N-acetyltransferase; pac from Streptomyces; confers resistance to puromycin
   1893..2481    +  misc_feature   WPRE: woodchuck hepatitis virus posttranscriptional regulatory element
   2532..2551    +  misc_feature   cPPT/CTS (fragment): central polypurine tract and central termination sequence of HIV-1
   2553..2786    +  LTR            3' LTR (ΔU3): self-inactivating 3' long terminal repeat (LTR) from HIV-1
   2864..2985    +  polyA_signal   SV40 poly(A) signal: SV40 polyadenylation signal
   3025..3160    +  rep_origin     SV40 ori: SV40 origin of replication
   3181..3199    -  promoter       T7 promoter: promoter for bacteriophage T7 RNA polymerase
   3207..3362    +  CDS            lacZα (fragment): LacZα fragment of β-galactosidase; lacZ fragment
   3367..3795    +  rep_origin     f1 ori (sequence partly withheld): f1 bacteriophage origin of replication; arrow indicates direction of (+) strand synthesis
   3848..3952    +  promoter       AmpR promoter: bla
   3953..4813    +  CDS            AmpR: β-lactamase; bla; confers resistance to ampicillin, carbenicillin, and related antibiotics
   4984..5572    +  rep_origin     ori: high-copy-number ColE1/pMB1/pBR322/pUC origin of replication
   5755..5847    +  CDS            lacI (fragment): lac repressor; lacI; The lac repressor binds to the lac operator to inhibit transcription in E. coli. This inhibition can be relieved by adding lactose or isopropyl-β-D-thiogalactopyranoside (IPTG).
   5860..5881    +  protein_bind   CAP binding site: CAP binding activates transcription in the presence of cAMP. E. coli catabolite activator protein
   5896..5926    +  promoter       lac promoter: promoter for the E. coli lac operon
   5934..5950    +  protein_bind   lac operator: The lac repressor binds to the lac operator to inhibit transcription in E. coli. This inhibition can be relieved by adding lactose or isopropyl-β-D-thiogalactopyranoside (IPTG). lac repressor encoded by lacI
   5995..6013    +  promoter       T3 promoter: promoter for bacteriophage T3 RNA polymerase
   6041..6267    +  promoter       RSV promoter: Rous sarcoma virus enhancer/promoter
   6268..6448    +  LTR            5' LTR (truncated): truncated 5' long terminal repeat (LTR) from HIV-1
   6495..6620    +  misc_feature   HIV-1 Ψ: packaging signal of human immunodeficiency virus type 1
   6604..6967    +  CDS            HIV-1 gag (fragment): gag protein from human immunodeficiency virus 1; gag
   7113..7346    +  misc_feature   RRE: The Rev response element (RRE) of HIV-1 allows for Rev-dependent mRNA export from the nucleus to the cytoplasm.
   7723..7749    +  CDS            Rev (fragment): human immunodeficiency virus 1 (HIV-1) Rev protein; rev; enhances nuclear export of unspliced and incompletely spliced viral mRNAs
   7753..7993    +  promoter       U6 promoter: RNA polymerase III promoter for human U6 snRNA
   8023..8098    +  misc_RNA       gRNA scaffold: guide RNA scaffold for the Streptococcus pyogenes CRISPR/Cas9 system
   8154..8271    +  misc_feature   cPPT/CTS: central polypurine tract and central termination sequence of HIV-1
>Addgene plasmid #76761 | MAP3K12 gRNA (BRDN0001147643) | addgene full sequence | sequence record 186454 | Addgene Assembled Sequence
CCCGGGTGCAAAGATGGATAAAGTTTTAAACAGAGAGGAATCTTTGCAGCTAATGGACCTTCTAGGTCTT
GAAAGGAGTGGGAATTGGCTCCGGTGCCCGTCAGTGGGCAGAGCGCACATCGCCCACAGTCCCCGAGAAG
TTGGGGGGAGGGGTCGGCAATTGATCCGGTGCCTAGAGAAGGTGGCGCGGGGTAAACTGGGAAAGTGATG
TCGTGTACTGGCTCCGCCTTTTTCCCGAGGGTGGGGGAGAACCGTATATAAGTGCAGTAGTCGCCGTGAA
CGTTCTTTTTCGCAACGGGTTTGCCGCCAGAACACAGGTAAGTGCCGTGTGTGGTTCCCGCGGGCCTGGC
CTCTTTACGGGTTATGGCCCTTGCGTGCCTTGAATTACTTCCACCTGGCTGCAGTACGTGATTCTTGATC
CCGAGCTTCGGGTTGGAAGTGGGTGGGAGAGTTCGAGGCCTTGCGCTTAAGGAGCCCCTTCGCCTCGTGC
TTGAGTTGAGGCCTGGCCTGGGCGCTGGGGCCGCCGCGTGCGAATCTGGTGGCACCTTCGCGCCTGTCTC
GCTGCTTTCGATAAGTCTCTAGCCATTTAAAATTTTTGATGACCTGCTGCGACGCTTTTTTTCTGGCAAG
ATAGTCTTGTAAATGCGGGCCAAGATCTGCACACTGGTATTTCGGTTTTTGGGGCCGCGGGCGGCGACGG
GGCCCGTGCGTCCCAGCGCACATGTTCGGCGAGGCGGGGCCTGCGAGCGCGGCCACCGAGAATCGGACGG
GGGTAGTCTCAAGCTGGCCGGCCTGCTCTGGTGCCTGGCCTCGCGCCGCCGTGTATCGCCCCGCCCTGGG
CGGCAAGGCTGGCCCGGTCGGCACCAGTTGCGTGAGCGGAAAGATGGCCGCTTCCCGGCCCTGCTGCAGG
GAGCTCAAAATGGAGGACGCGGCGCTCGGGAGAGCGGGCGGGTGAGTCACCCACACAAAGGAAAAGGGCC
TTTCCGTCCTCAGCCGTCGCTTCATGTGACTCCACGGAGTACCGGGCGCCGTCCAGGCACCTCGATTAGT
TCTCGAGCTTTTGGAGTACGTCGTCTTTAGGTTGGGGGGAGGGGTTTTATGCGATGGAGTTTCCCCACAC
TGAGTGGGTGGAGACTGAAGTTAGGCCAGCTTGGCACTTGATGTAATTCTCCTTGGAATTTGCCCTTTTT
GAGTTTGGATCTTGGTTCATTCTCAAGCCTCAGACAGTGGTTCAAAGTTTTTTTCTTCCATTTCAGGTGT
CGTGACGTACGGCCACCATGACCGAGTACAAGCCCACGGTGCGCCTCGCCACCCGCGACGACGTCCCCAG
GGCCGTACGCACCCTCGCCGCCGCGTTCGCCGACTACCCCGCCACGCGCCACACCGTCGATCCGGACCGC
CACATCGAGCGGGTCACCGAGCTGCAAGAACTCTTCCTCACGCGCGTCGGGCTCGACATCGGCAAGGTGT
GGGTCGCGGACGACGGCGCCGCCGTGGCGGTCTGGACCACGCCGGAGAGCGTCGAAGCGGGGGCGGTGTT
CGCCGAGATCGGCCCGCGCATGGCCGAGTTGAGCGGTTCCCGGCTGGCCGCGCAGCAACAGATGGAAGGC
CTCCTGGCGCCGCACCGGCCCAAGGAGCCCGCGTGGTTCCTGGCCACCGTCGGAGTCTCGCCCGACCACC
AGGGCAAGGGTCTGGGCAGCGCCGTCGTGCTCCCCGGAGTGGAGGCGGCCGAGCGCGCCGGGGTGCCCGC
CTTCCTGGAGACCTCCGCGCCCCGCAACCTCCCCTTCTACGAGCGGCTCGGCTTCACCGTCACCGCCGAC
GTCGAGGTGCCCGAAGGACCGCGCACCTGGTGCATGACCCGCAAGCCCGGTGCCTGAACGCGTTAAGTCG
ACAATCAACCTCTGGATTACAAAATTTGTGAAAGATTGACTGGTATTCTTAACTATGTTGCTCCTTTTAC
GCTATGTGGATACGCTGCTTTAATGCCTTTGTATCATGCTATTGCTTCCCGTATGGCTTTCATTTTCTCC
TCCTTGTATAAATCCTGGTTGCTGTCTCTTTATGAGGAGTTGTGGCCCGTTGTCAGGCAACGTGGCGTGG
TGTGCACTGTGTTTGCTGACGCAACCCCCACTGGTTGGGGCATTGCCACCACCTGTCAGCTCCTTTCCGG
GACTTTCGCTTTCCCCCTCCCTATTGCCACGGCGGAACTCATCGCCGCCTGCCTTGCCCGCTGCTGGACA
GGGGCTCGGCTGTTGGGCACTGACAATTCCGTGGTGTTGTCGGGGAAATCATCGTCCTTTCCTTGGCTGC
TCGCCTGTGTTGCCACCTGGATTCTGCGCGGGACGTCCTTCTGCTACGTCCCTTCGGCCCTCAATCCAGC
GGACCTTCCTTCCCGCGGCCTGCTGCCGGCTCTGCGGCCTCTTCCGCGTCTTCGCCTTCGCCCTCAGACG
AGTCGGATCTCCCTTTGGGCCGCCTCCCCGCGTCGACTTTAAGACCAATGACTTACAAGGCAGCTGTAGA
TCTTAGCCACTTTTTAAAAGAAAAGGGGGGACTGGAAGGGCTAATTCACTCCCAACGAAGACAAGATCTG
CTTTTTGCTTGTACTGGGTCTCTCTGGTTAGACCAGATCTGAGCCTGGGAGCTCTCTGGCTAACTAGGGA
ACCCACTGCTTAAGCCTCAATAAAGCTTGCCTTGAGTGCTTCAAGTAGTGTGTGCCCGTCTGTTGTGTGA
CTCTGGTAACTAGAGATCCCTCAGACCCTTTTAGTCAGTGTGGAAAATCTCTAGCAGTACGTATAGTAGT
TCATGTCATCTTATTATTCAGTATTTATAACTTGCAAAGAAATGAATATCAGAGAGTGAGAGGAACTTGT
TTATTGCAGCTTATAATGGTTACAAATAAAGCAATAGCATCACAAATTTCACAAATAAAGCATTTTTTTC
ACTGCATTCTAGTTGTGGTTTGTCCAAACTCATCAATGTATCTTATCATGTCTGGCTCTAGCTATCCCGC
CCCTAACTCCGCCCATCCCGCCCCTAACTCCGCCCAGTTCCGCCCATTCTCCGCCCCATGGCTGACTAAT
TTTTTTTATTTATGCAGAGGCCGAGGCCGCCTCGGCCTCTGAGCTATTCCAGAAGTAGTGAGGAGGCTTT
TTTGGAGGCCTAGGGACGTACCCAATTCGCCCTATAGTGAGTCGTATTACGCGCGCTCACTGGCCGTCGT
TTTACAACGTCGTGACTGGGAAAACCCTGGCGTTACCCAACTTAATCGCCTTGCAGCACATCCCCCTTTC
GCCAGCTGGCGTAATAGCGAAGAGGCCCGCACCGATCGCCCTTCCCAACAGTTGCGCAGCCTGAATGGCG
AATGGG
[124 nt withheld, positions 3367-3490]
C
[91 nt withheld, positions 3492-3582]
A
[49 nt withheld, positions 3584-3632]
CCTTTGACGTTGGAGTCCACGTTCTTT
[37 nt withheld, positions 3660-3696]
ACCCTATCTCGGTCTATTCTTTTGATTTATAAGGGATTTTGCCGATTTCGGCCTATTGGTTAAAAAATGA
GCTGATTTAACAAAAATTTAACGCGAATTTTAACAAAATATTAACGCTTACAATTTAGGTGGCACTTTTC
GGGGAAATGTGCGCGGAACCCCTATTTGTTTATTTTTCTAAATACATTCAAATATGTATCCGCTCATGAG
ACAATAACCCTGATAAATGCTTCAATAATATTGAAAAAGGAAGAGTATGAGTATTCAACATTTCCGTGTC
GCCCTTATTCCCTTTTTTGCGGCATTTTGCCTTCCTGTTTTTGCTCACCCAGAAACGCTGGTGAAAGTAA
AAGATGCTGAAGATCAGTTGGGTGCACGAGTGGGTTACATCGAACTGGATCTCAACAGCGGTAAGATCCT
TGAGAGTTTTCGCCCCGAAGAACGTTTTCCAATGATGAGCACTTTTAAAGTTCTGCTATGTGGCGCGGTA
TTATCCCGTATTGACGCCGGGCAAGAGCAACTCGGTCGCCGCATACACTATTCTCAGAATGACTTGGTTG
AGTACTCACCAGTCACAGAAAAGCATCTTACGGATGGCATGACAGTAAGAGAATTATGCAGTGCTGCCAT
AACCATGAGTGATAACACTGCGGCCAACTTACTTCTGACAACGATCGGAGGACCGAAGGAGCTAACCGCT
TTTTTGCACAACATGGGGGATCATGTAACTCGCCTTGATCGTTGGGAACCGGAGCTGAATGAAGCCATAC
CAAACGACGAGCGTGACACCACGATGCCTGTAGCAATGGCAACAACGTTGCGCAAACTATTAACTGGCGA
ACTACTTACTCTAGCTTCCCGGCAACAATTAATAGACTGGATGGAGGCGGATAAAGTTGCAGGACCACTT
CTGCGCTCGGCCCTTCCGGCTGGCTGGTTTATTGCTGATAAATCTGGAGCCGGTGAGCGTGGGTCTCGCG
GTATCATTGCAGCACTGGGGCCAGATGGTAAGCCCTCCCGTATCGTAGTTATCTACACGACGGGGAGTCA
GGCAACTATGGATGAACGAAATAGACAGATCGCTGAGATAGGTGCCTCACTGATTAAGCATTGGTAACTG
TCAGACCAAGTTTACTCATATATACTTTAGATTGATTTAAAACTTCATTTTTAATTTAAAAGGATCTAGG
TGAAGATCCTTTTTGATAATCTCATGACCAAAATCCCTTAACGTGAGTTTTCGTTCCACTGAGCGTCAGA
CCCCGTAGAAAAGATCAAAGGATCTTCTTGAGATCCTTTTTTTCTGCGCGTAATCTGCTGCTTGCAAACA
AAAAAACCACCGCTACCAGCGGTGGTTTGTTTGCCGGATCAAGAGCTACCAACTCTTTTTCCGAAGGTAA
CTGGCTTCAGCAGAGCGCAGATACCAAATACTGTTCTTCTAGTGTAGCCGTAGTTAGGCCACCACTTCAA
GAACTCTGTAGCACCGCCTACATACCTCGCTCTGCTAATCCTGTTACCAGTGGCTGCTGCCAGTGGCGAT
AAGTCGTGTCTTACCGGGTTGGACTCAAGACGATAGTTACCGGATAAGGCGCAGCGGTCGGGCTGAACGG
GGGGTTCGTGCACACAGCCCAGCTTGGAGCGAACGACCTACACCGAACTGAGATACCTACAGCGTGAGCT
ATGAGAAAGCGCCACGCTTCCCGAAGGGAGAAAGGCGGACAGGTATCCGGTAAGCGGCAGGGTCGGAACA
GGAGAGCGCACGAGGGAGCTTCCAGGGGGAAACGCCTGGTATCTTTATAGTCCTGTCGGGTTTCGCCACC
TCTGACTTGAGCGTCGATTTTTGTGATGCTCGTCAGGGGGGCGGAGCCTATGGAAAAACGCCAGCAACGC
GGCCTTTTTACGGTTCCTGGCCTTTTGCTGGCCTTTTGCTCACATGTTCTTTCCTGCGTTATCCCCTGAT
TCTGTGGATAACCGTATTACCGCCTTTGAGTGAGCTGATACCGCTCGCCGCAGCCGAACGACCGAGCGCA
GCGAGTCAGTGAGCGAGGAAGCGGAAGAGCGCCCAATACGCAAACCGCCTCTCCCCGCGCGTTGGCCGAT
TCATTAATGCAGCTGGCACGACAGGTTTCCCGACTGGAAAGCGGGCAGTGAGCGCAACGCAATTAATGTG
AGTTAGCTCACTCATTAGGCACCCCAGGCTTTACACTTTATGCTTCCGGCTCGTATGTTGTGTGGAATTG
TGAGCGGATAACAATTTCACACAGGAAACAGCTATGACCATGATTACGCCAAGCGCGCAATTAACCCTCA
CTAAAGGGAACAAAAGCTGGAGCTGCAAGCTTAATGTAGTCTTATGCAATACTCTTGTAGTCTTGCAACA
TGGTAACGATGAGTTAGCAACATGCCTTACAAGGAGAGAAAAAGCACCGTGCATGCCGATTGGTGGAAGT
AAGGTGGTACGATCGTGCCTTATTAGGAAGGCAACAGACGGGTCTGACATGGATTGGACGAACCACTGAA
TTGCCGCATTGCAGAGATATTGTATTTAAGTGCCTAGCTCGATACATAAACGGGTCTCTCTGGTTAGACC
AGATCTGAGCCTGGGAGCTCTCTGGCTAACTAGGGAACCCACTGCTTAAGCCTCAATAAAGCTTGCCTTG
AGTGCTTCAAGTAGTGTGTGCCCGTCTGTTGTGTGACTCTGGTAACTAGAGATCCCTCAGACCCTTTTAG
TCAGTGTGGAAAATCTCTAGCAGTGGCGCCCGAACAGGGACTTGAAAGCGAAAGGGAAACCAGAGGAGCT
CTCTCGACGCAGGACTCGGCTTGCTGAAGCGCGCACGGCAAGAGGCGAGGGGCGGCGACTGGTGAGTACG
CCAAAAATTTTGACTAGCGGAGGCTAGAAGGAGAGAGATGGGTGCGAGAGCGTCAGTATTAAGCGGGGGA
GAATTAGATCGCGATGGGAAAAAATTCGGTTAAGGCCAGGGGGAAAGAAAAAATATAAATTAAAACATAT
AGTATGGGCAAGCAGGGAGCTAGAACGATTCGCAGTTAATCCTGGCCTGTTAGAAACATCAGAAGGCTGT
AGACAAATACTGGGACAGCTACAACCATCCCTTCAGACAGGATCAGAAGAACTTAGATCATTATATAATA
CAGTAGCAACCCTCTATTGTGTGCATCAAAGGATAGAGATAAAAGACACCAAGGAAGCTTTAGACAAGAT
AGAGGAAGAGCAAAACAAAAGTAAGACCACCGCACAGCAAGCGGCCGCTGATCTTCAGACCTGGAGGAGG
AGATATGAGGGACAATTGGAGAAGTGAATTATATAAATATAAAGTAGTAAAAATTGAACCATTAGGAGTA
GCACCCACCAAGGCAAAGAGAAGAGTGGTGCAGAGAGAAAAAAGAGCAGTGGGAATAGGAGCTTTGTTCC
TTGGGTTCTTGGGAGCAGCAGGAAGCACTATGGGCGCAGCGTCAATGACGCTGACGGTACAGGCCAGACA
ATTATTGTCTGGTATAGTGCAGCAGCAGAACAATTTGCTGAGGGCTATTGAGGCGCAACAGCATCTGTTG
CAACTCACAGTCTGGGGCATCAAGCAGCTCCAGGCAAGAATCCTGGCTGTGGAAAGATACCTAAAGGATC
AACAGCTCCTGGGGATTTGGGGTTGCTCTGGAAAACTCATTTGCACCACTGCTGTGCCTTGGAATGCTAG
TTGGAGTAATAAATCTCTGGAACAGATTTGGAATCACACGACCTGGATGGAGTGGGACAGAGAAATTAAC
AATTACACAAGCTTAATACACTCCTTAATTGAAGAATCGCAAAACCAGCAAGAAAAGAATGAACAAGAAT
TATTGGAATTAGATAAATGGGCAAGTTTGTGGAATTGGTTTAACATAACAAATTGGCTGTGGTATATAAA
ATTATTCATAATGATAGTAGGAGGCTTGGTAGGTTTAAGAATAGTTTTTGCTGTACTTTCTATAGTGAAT
AGAGTTAGGCAGGGATATTCACCATTATCGTTTCAGACCCACCTCCCAACCCCGAGGGGACCCAGAGAGG
GCCTATTTCCCATGATTCCTTCATATTTGCATATACGATACAAGGCTGTTAGAGAGATAATTAGAATTAA
TTTGACTGTAAACACAAAGATATTAGTACAAAATACGTGACGTAGAAAGTAATAATTTCTTGGGTAGTTT
GCAGTTTTAAAATTATGTTTTAAAATGGACTATCATATGCTTACCGTAACTTGAAAGTATTTCGATTTCT
TGGCTTTATATATCTTGTGGAAAGGACGAAACACCGTGTGGAGAGTACATCAGCTGGTTTTAGAGCTAGA
AATAGCAAGTTAAAATAAGGCTAGTCCGTTATCAACTTGAAAAAGTGGCACCGAGTCGGTGCTTTTTTAA
GCTTGGCGTAACTAGATCTTGAGACAAATGGCAGTATTCATCCACAATTTTAAAAGAAAAGGGGGGATTG
GGGGGTACAGTGCAGGGGAAAGAATAGTAGACATAATAGCAACAGACATACAAACTAAAGAATTACAAAA
ACAAATTACAAAAATTCAAAATTTTCGGGTTTATTACAGGGACAGCAGAGATCCACTTTGGCGCCGGCTC
GAGGGGG
