>Addgene plasmid #76761 | MAP3K12 gRNA (BRDN0001147643) | depositor partial sequence | sequence record 144221 | Target Sequence
TGTGGAGAGTACATCAGCTG
