>Addgene plasmid #76761 | MAP3K12 gRNA (BRDN0001147643) | addgene partial sequence | sequence record 186453 | hU6-F
TAGAAAGTAATAATTTCTTGGGTAGTTTGCAGTTTTAAAATTATGTTTTAAAATGGACTATCATATGCTT
ACCGTAACTTGAAAGTATTTCGATTTCTTGGCTTTATATATCTTGTGGAAAGGACGAAACACCGTGTGGA
GAGTACATCAGCTGGTTTTAGAGCTAGAAATAGCAAGTTAAAATAAGGCTAGTCCGTTATCAACTTGAAA
AAGTGGCACCGAGTCGGTGCTTTTTTAAGCTTGGCGTAACTAGATCTTGAGACAAATGGCAGTATTCATC
CACAATTTTAAAAGAAAAGGGGGGATTGGGGGGTACAGTGCAGGGGAAAGAATAGTAGACATAATAGCAA
CAGACATACAAACTAAAGAATTACAAAAACAAATTACAAAAATTCAAAATTTTCGGGTTTATTACAGGGA
CAGCAGAGATCCACTTTGGCGCCGGCTCGAGGGGGCCCGGGTGCAAAGATGGATAAAGTTTTAAACAGAG
AGGAATCTTTGCAGCTAATGGACCTTCTAGGTCTTGAAAGGAGTGGGAATTGGCTCCGGTGCCCGTCAGT
GGGCAGAGCG
